Addgene plasmid #177661: pT7C-HSPA8
Purpose: Recombinant protein synthesis of human HSPA8
Depositing lab: Jeff Kuret. Depositing organization: Ohio State University. Publication: Identification of gene networks mediating regional resistance to tauopathy in late-onset Alzheimer's disease. Ayoub CA, Wagner CS, Kuret J. PLoS Genet. 2023 Mar 27;19(3):e1010681. doi: 10.1371/journal.pgen.1010681. eCollection 2023 Mar. PubMed 36972319.
Backbone
  Vector backbone: pT7C
  Backbone size w/o insert (bp): 3352
  Vector type: Bacterial Expression
Growth in bacteria
  Bacterial resistance: Ampicillin, 100 μg/mL
  Growth temperature: 37°C
  Growth strain: DH5alpha
  Growth instructions: To produce protein, express in BL21(DE3) Codon Plus RIL. Purify by Ni IMAC and SEC.
  Copy number: Low Copy
Gene/Insert
  Gene/Insert name: HSPA8 (alt names: NP_006588.1; HSPA8 Isoform 1)
  Species: H. sapiens (human)
  Insert size (bp): 1941
  Entrez Gene: HSPA8 (a.k.a. HEL-33, HEL-S-72p, HSC54, HSC70, HSC71, HSP71, HSP73, HSPA10, LAP-1, LAP1, NIP71)
  Promoter: T7
  Tag / fusion protein: 6xHis-Thrombin (N terminal on backbone)
  Cloning method: Restriction Enzyme; 5′ cloning site SpeI (not destroyed); 3′ cloning site XhoI (not destroyed)
  Sequencing primers: 5′ TAATACGACTCACTATAGGG; 3′ GATTATCAACCGGGGTGGCA
Terms and licenses: Academic/Nonprofit Terms; Industry Terms: Not Available to Industry
Depositor comments: Genes were cloned from a cDNA library and may contain silent mutations. However, all inserts were sequence-verified and any nucleotide changes were mutagenized to encode the consensus amino acid sequence.
How to cite: pT7C-HSPA8 was a gift from Jeff Kuret (Addgene plasmid # 177661 ; http://n2t.net/addgene:177661 ; RRID:Addgene_177661)
