[The description below was written by a language model from this plasmid's Addgene catalogue record and pLannotate feature annotations shown in this document.]
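Description:
pT7C-HSPA8 is a bacterial expression plasmid built on the pT7C backbone for recombinant production of human HSPA8 (the constitutively expressed heat-shock cognate chaperone also known as HSC70), isoform 1. It is propagated in E. coli under ampicillin selection from a β-lactamase cassette and replicates from a ColE1/pMB1-family origin. The catalogue lists it as low copy. The annotation also picks up a pBR322-type bom region, short remnants of rop and of the tetracycline resistance gene, and an M13 phage origin. These point to a pBR322-derived lineage, and the rop and TcR fragments are too short to be functional.

The expression cassette begins with a T7 promoter followed by the strong ribosome binding site from phage T7 gene 10, so transcription depends on T7 RNA polymerase supplied by a DE3-type host. The record names a BL21(DE3) strain with supplementary rare-codon tRNAs for protein production. The open reading frame starts with a backbone-encoded N-terminal 6xHis tag (annotated as a short fragment of a composite His-containing tag) and a thrombin cleavage site, followed by the roughly 1.9 kb HSPA8 coding sequence inserted between SpeI and XhoI sites, both of which are retained. The His tag permits nickel affinity purification, and thrombin digestion can remove it afterwards. A short downstream match to a T7 gene 10B-derived sequence appears to be residual vector sequence rather than a fused tag.

The insert was cloned from a cDNA library and may carry silent nucleotide changes, but the depositor states it was sequence-verified and corrected to encode the consensus protein. The plasmid is intended for producing purified HSPA8 and was deposited with a study of gene networks linked to regional resistance to tauopathy in Alzheimer's disease.
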