Features (pLannotate 1.2.2; 13 found; start..end, strand, type, name):
      1..19      +  promoter       T7 promoter: promoter for bacteriophage T7 RNA polymerase
     51..73      +  RBS            RBS: efficient ribosome binding site from bacteriophage T7 gene 10 (Olins and Rangwala, 1989)
     92..108     +  CDS            capTEV™ (fragment): composite tag for in vivo biotinylation, TEV protease cleavage, and 6xHis tagging
    119..136     +  CDS            thrombin site: thrombin recognition and cleavage site
    149..2086    +  CDS            HSPA8: HSP7C_HUMAN - Also known as HSC70 From Homo sapiens (Human).
   2142..2186    +  CDS            SET1 (fragment) (sequence partly withheld): solubility-enhancement tag derived from T7 phage gene 10B
   2184..2696    -  rep_origin     M13 ori (sequence partly withheld): M13 bacteriophage origin of replication; arrow indicates direction of (+) strand synthesis
   2809..2913    +  promoter       AmpR promoter: bla
   2914..3774    +  CDS            AmpR: β-lactamase; bla; confers resistance to ampicillin, carbenicillin, and related antibiotics
   3945..4533    +  rep_origin     ori: high-copy-number ColE1/pMB1/pBR322/pUC origin of replication
   4719..4858    -  misc_feature   bom: basis of mobility region from pBR322
   4960..4999    -  CDS            rop (fragment): Rop protein, which maintains plasmids at low copy number; rop
   5004..5283    -  CDS            TcR (fragment): tetracycline efflux protein; tet; confers resistance to tetracycline
>Addgene plasmid #177661 | pT7C-HSPA8 | addgene full sequence | sequence record 350535 | Addgene NGS Result
TAATACGACTCACTATAGGGAGACCACAACGGTTTCCCTCTAGAAATAATTTTGTTTAACTTTAAGAAGG
AGATATACCATGGGCAGCAGCCATCATCATCATCATCACAGCAGCGGCCTGGTGCCGCGCGGCAGCCATA
TGACTAGTATGTCCAAGGGACCTGCAGTTGGTATTGATCTTGGCACCACCTACTCTTGTGTGGGTGTTTT
CCAGCACGGAAAAGTCGAGATAATTGCCAATGATCAGGGAAACCGAACCACTCCAAGCTATGTCGCCTTT
ACGGACACTGAACGGTTGATCGGTGATGCCGCAAAGAATCAAGTTGCAATGAACCCCACCAACACAGTTT
TTGATGCCAAACGTCTGATTGGACGCAGATTTGATGACGCTGTTGTCCAGTCTGATATGAAACATTGGCC
CTTTATGGTGGTGAATGATGCTGGCAGGCCCAAGGTCCAAGTAGAATACAAGGGAGAGACCAAAAGCTTC
TATCCAGAGGAGGTGTCTTCTATGGTTCTGACAAAGATGAAGGAAATTGCAGAAGCCTACCTTGGGAAGA
CTGTTACCAATGCTGTGGTCACAGTGCCAGCTTACTTTAATGACTCTCAGCGTCAGGCTACCAAAGATGC
TGGAACTATTGCTGGTCTCAATGTACTTAGAATTATTAATGAGCCAACTGCTGCTGCTATTGCTTACGGC
TTAGACAAAAAGGTTGGAGCAGAAAGAAACGTGCTCATCTTTGACCTGGGAGGTGGCACTTTTGATGTGT
CAATCCTCACTATTGAGGATGGAATCTTTGAGGTCAAGTCTACAGCTGGAGACACCCACTTGGGTGGAGA
AGATTTTGACAACCGAATGGTCAACCATTTTATTGCTGAGTTTAAGCGCAAGCATAAGAAGGACATCAGT
GAGAACAAGAGAGCCGTAAGACGCCTCCGTACTGCTTGTGAACGTGCTAAGCGTACCCTCTCTTCCAGCA
CCCAGGCCAGTATTGAGATCGATTCTCTCTATGAAGGAATCGACTTCTATACCTCCATTACCCGTGCCCG
ATTTGAAGAACTGAATGCTGACCTGTTCCGTGGCACCCTGGACCCAGTAGAGAAAGCCCTTCGAGATGCC
AAACTAGACAAGTCACAGATTCATGATATTGTCCTGGTTGGTGGTTCTACTCGTATCCCCAAGATTCAGA
AGCTTCTCCAAGACTTCTTCAATGGAAAAGAACTGAATAAGAGCATCAACCCTGATGAAGCTGTTGCTTA
TGGTGCAGCTGTCCAGGCAGCCATCTTGTCTGGAGACAAGTCTGAGAATGTTCAAGATTTGCTGCTCTTG
GATGTCACTCCTCTTTCCCTTGGTATTGAAACTGCTGGTGGAGTCATGACTGTCCTCATCAAGCGTAATA
CCACCATTCCTACCAAGCAGACACAGACCTTCACTACCTATTCTGACAACCAGCCTGGTGTGCTTATTCA
GGTTTATGAAGGCGAGCGTGCCATGACAAAGGATAACAACCTGCTTGGCAAGTTCGAACTCACAGGCATA
CCTCCTGCACCCCGAGGTGTTCCTCAGATTGAAGTCACTTTTGACATTGATGCCAATGGTATACTCAATG
TCTCTGCTGTGGACAAGAGTACGGGAAAAGAGAACAAGATTACTATCACTAATGACAAGGGCCGTTTGAG
CAAGGAGGACATTGAACGTATGGTCCAGGAAGCTGAGAAGTACAAAGCTGAAGATGAGAAGCAGAGGGAC
AAGGTGTCATCCAAGAATTCACTTGAGTCCTATGCCTTCAACATGAAAGCAACTGTTGAAGATGAGAAAC
TTCAAGGCAAGATTAACGATGAGGACAAACAGAAGATTCTGGACAAGTGTAATGAAATTATCAACTGGCT
TGATAAGAATCAGACTGCTGAGAAGGAAGAATTTGAACATCAACAGAAAGAGCTGGAGAAAGTCTGCAAC
CCCATCATCACCAAGCTGTACCAGAGTGCAGGAGGCATGCCAGGAGGAATGCCTGGGGGATTTCCTGGTG
GTGGAGCTCCTCCCTCTGGTGGTGCTTCCTCAGGGCCCACCATTGAAGAGGTTGATTAAAAGGGCGAATT
CTGCAGATATCCATCACACTGGCGGCCGCTCGAGTGATCCGGCTGCTAACAAAGCCCGAAAGGAAGCTGA
GTTGGCTGCTGCC
[37 nt withheld, positions 2184-2220]
AGATTGTATAAGCAAATATTTAAATTGTAAGCGTTAATATTTTGTTAAAATTCGCGTTAAATTTTTGTTA
AATCAGCTCATTTTTTAACCAATAGGCCGAAATCGGCAAAATCCCTTATAAATCAAAAGAATAGACCGAG
ATAGGGTTGAGTTTGTTCCAGTTTGGAACAAGAGTCCACTATTAAAGAACGTGGACTCCAACGTCAAAGG
[49 nt withheld, positions 2431-2479]
T
[91 nt withheld, positions 2481-2571]
G
[124 nt withheld, positions 2573-2696]
GGGGATCAATTCTTGAAGACGAAAGGGCCTCGTGATACGCCTATTTTTATAGGTTAATGTCATGATAATA
ATGGTTTCTTAGACGTCAGGTGGCACTTTTCGGGGAAATGTGCGCGGAACCCCTATTTGTTTATTTTTCT
AAATACATTCAAATATGTATCCGCTCATGAGACAATAACCCTGATAAATGCTTCAATAATATTGAAAAAG
GAAGAGTATGAGTATTCAACATTTCCGTGTCGCCCTTATTCCCTTTTTTGCGGCATTTTGCCTTCCTGTT
TTTGCTCACCCAGAAACGCTGGTGAAAGTAAAAGATGCTGAAGATCAGTTGGGTGCACGAGTGGGTTACA
TCGAACTGGATCTCAACAGCGGTAAGATCCTTGAGAGTTTTCGCCCCGAAGAACGTTTTCCAATGATGAG
CACTTTTAAAGTTCTGCTATGTGGCGCGGTATTATCCCGTGTTGACGCCGGGCAAGAGCAACTCGGTCGC
CGCATACACTATTCTCAGAATGACTTGGTTGAGTACTCACCAGTCACAGAAAAGCATCTTACGGATGGCA
TGACAGTAAGAGAATTATGCAGTGCTGCCATAACCATGAGTGATAACACTGCGGCCAACTTACTTCTGAC
AACGATCGGAGGACCGAAGGAGCTAACCGCTTTTTTGCACAACATGGGGGATCATGTAACTCGCCTTGAT
CGTTGGGAACCGGAGCTGAATGAAGCCATACCAAACGACGAGCGTGACACCACGATGCCTGCAGCAATGG
CAACAACGTTGCGCAAACTATTAACTGGCGAACTACTTACTCTAGCTTCCCGGCAACAATTAATAGACTG
GATGGAGGCGGATAAAGTTGCAGGACCACTTCTGCGCTCGGCCCTTCCGGCTGGCTGGTTTATTGCTGAT
AAATCTGGAGCCGGTGAGCGTGGGTCTCGCGGTATCATTGCAGCACTGGGGCCAGATGGTAAGCCCTCCC
GTATCGTAGTTATCTACACGACGGGGAGTCAGGCAACTATGGATGAACGAAATAGACAGATCGCTGAGAT
AGGTGCCTCACTGATTAAGCATTGGTAACTGTCAGACCAAGTTTACTCATATATACTTTAGATTGATTTA
AAACTTCATTTTTAATTTAAAAGGATCTAGGTGAAGATCCTTTTTGATAATCTCATGACCAAAATCCCTT
AACGTGAGTTTTCGTTCCACTGAGCGTCAGACCCCGTAGAAAAGATCAAAGGATCTTCTTGAGATCCTTT
TTTTCTGCGCGTAATCTGCTGCTTGCAAACAAAAAAACCACCGCTACCAGCGGTGGTTTGTTTGCCGGAT
CAAGAGCTACCAACTCTTTTTCCGAAGGTAACTGGCTTCAGCAGAGCGCAGATACCAAATACTGTCCTTC
TAGTGTAGCCGTAGTTAGGCCACCACTTCAAGAACTCTGTAGCACCGCCTACATACCTCGCTCTGCTAAT
CCTGTTACCAGTGGCTGCTGCCAGTGGCGATAAGTCGTGTCTTACCGGGTTGGACTCAAGACGATAGTTA
CCGGATAAGGCGCAGCGGTCGGGCTGAACGGGGGGTTCGTGCACACAGCCCAGCTTGGAGCGAACGACCT
ACACCGAACTGAGATACCTACAGCGTGAGCTATGAGAAAGCGCCACGCTTCCCGAAGGGAGAAAGGCGGA
CAGGTATCCGGTAAGCGGCAGGGTCGGAACAGGAGAGCGCACGAGGGAGCTTCCAGGGGGAAACGCCTGG
TATCTTTATAGTCCTGTCGGGTTTCGCCACCTCTGACTTGAGCGTCGATTTTTGTGATGCTCGTCAGGGG
GGCGGAGCCTATGGAAAAACGCCAGCAACGCGGCCTTTTTACGGTTCCTGGCCTTTTGCTGGCCTTTTGC
TCACATGTTCTTTCCTGCGTTATCCCCTGATTCTGTGGATAACCGTATTACCGCCTTTGAGTGAGCTGAT
ACCGCTCGCCGCAGCCGAACGACCGAGCGCAGCGAGTCAGTGAGCGAGGAAGCGGAAGAGCGCCTGATGC
GGTATTTTCTCCTTACGCATCTGTGCGGTATTTCACACCGCAATGGTGCACTCTCAGTACAATCTGCTCT
GATGCCGCATAGTTAAGCCAGTATACACTCCGCTATCGCTACGTGACTGGGTCATGGCTGCGCCCCGACA
CCCGCCAACACCCGCTGACGCGCCCTGACGGGCTTGTCTGCTCCCGGCATCCGCTTACAGACAAGCTGTG
ACCGTCTCCGGGAGCTGCATGTGTCAGAGGTTTTCACCGTCATCACCGAAACGCGCGAGGCAGTCGATCG
ACGCTCTCCCTTATGCGACTCCTGCATTAGGAAGCAGCCCAGTAGTAGGTTGAGGCCGTTGAGCACCGCC
GCCGCAAGGAATGGTGCATGCAAGGAGATGGCGCCCAACAGTCCCCCGGCCACGGGGCCTGCCACCATAC
CCACGCCGAAACAAGCGCTCATGAGCCCGAAGTGGCGAGCCCGATCTTCCCCATCGGTGATGTCGGCGAT
ATAGGCGCCAGCAACCGCACCTGTGGCGCCGGTGATGCCGGCCACGATGCGTCCGGCGTAGAGGATCGAG
ATCTCGATCCCGCGAAAT
